Addgene plasmid #38966: PTPN3
Purpose: Bacterial expression for structure determination; may not be full ORF
Depositing lab: Nicola Burgess-Brown. Depositing organization: University of Oxford.
Backbone
  Vector backbone: pNIC28-Bsa4
  Backbone manufacturer: SGC
  Vector type: Bacterial Expression
Growth in bacteria
  Bacterial resistance: Kanamycin, 50 μg/mL
  Growth temperature: 37°C
  Growth strain: Mach1
  Copy number: Low Copy
Gene/Insert
  Gene/Insert name: PTPN3 (alt names: protein tyrosine phosphatase, non-receptor type 3; PDB:2B49)
  Species: H. sapiens (human)
  Insert size (bp): 945
  GenBank ID: protein tyrosine phosphatase, non-receptor type 3 PDB:2B49
  Entrez Gene: PTPN3 (a.k.a. PTP-H1, PTPH1)
  Tag / fusion protein: His Tev (N terminal on insert)
  Cloning method: Ligation Independent Cloning
  Sequencing primers: 5′ T7; 3′ T7-term
Terms and licenses: Academic/Nonprofit Terms; Industry Terms: Not Available to Industry
How to cite: PTPN3 was a gift from Nicola Burgess-Brown (Addgene plasmid # 38966 ; http://n2t.net/addgene:38966 ; RRID:Addgene_38966)
