[The description below was written by a language model from this plasmid's Addgene catalogue record.]
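Description:
PTPN3 is a bacterial expression plasmid built on the pNIC28-Bsa4 backbone from the SGC, a vector designed for high-throughput production of recombinant proteins in E. coli. It is maintained under kanamycin selection and is listed as low copy; the record does not name the origin of replication. The insert was introduced by ligation-independent cloning, the standard route for placing many targets into this backbone in parallel.

The payload is a 945 bp fragment of human PTPN3 (protein tyrosine phosphatase, non-receptor type 3, also known as PTP-H1 or PTPH1). The record warns that the insert may not be the full open reading frame. That is typical of structural genomics constructs, where boundaries are trimmed to a well-behaved, crystallisable domain, although the record does not say which region of the protein is encoded. The alternative name field links the construct to a PDB entry, indicating that it is associated with a deposited structure. The protein carries an N-terminal His tag followed by a TEV protease site, so it can be captured by immobilised metal affinity chromatography and the tag then cleaved off to leave near-native protein.

The promoter is not stated explicitly. The listed sequencing primers, T7 and T7-term, suggest the insert sits between a T7 promoter and T7 terminator, which would require a host supplying T7 RNA polymerase for expression. The stated purpose is bacterial expression for structure determination, and the purified material would also suit biochemical work on this phosphatase.
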