>Addgene plasmid #38966 | PTPN3 | depositor partial sequence | sequence record 49024 | PTPN3 sequence 945 bps
ATGCACCATCATCATCATCATTCTTCTGGTGTAGATCTGGGTACCGAGAACCTGTACTTCCAATCCATGG
ACACTTTGGAGGGATCCATGGCACAGCTAAAGAAGGGCCTCGAAAGCGGGACGGTGCTGATCCAGTTTGA
GCAACTCTACAGAAAAAAGCCAGGTTTGGCCATCACGTTTGCAAAGCTGCCTCAAAATTTGGACAAAAAC
CGATATAAAGATGTGCTGCCTTATGACACCACCCGGGTATTATTGCAGGGAAATGAAGATTATATTAATG
CAAGTTACGTGAACATGGAAATTCCTGCTGCTAACCTTGTGAACAAGTACATCGCCACTCAGGGGCCCCT
GCCGCATACCTGTGCACAGTTTTGGCAGGTTGTCTGGGATCAGAAGTTGTCACTCATTGTCATGTTGACG
ACTCTCACAGAACGAGGGCGGACCAAATGTCACCAGTACTGGCCAGATCCCCCCGACGTCATGAACCACG
GCGGCTTTCACATCCAGTGTCAGTCAGAGGACTGCACCATCGCCTATGTGTCCCGAGAAATGCTGGTCAC
AAACACCCAGACCGGGGAAGAACACACAGTGACACATCTCCAGTACGTCGCATGGCCTGACCACGGTGTG
CCCGATGACTCCTCCGACTTTCTGGAATTTGTAAACTATGTGAGGTCTCTGAGAGTGGACAGCGAGCCCG
TCCTAGTTCACTGCAGTGCTGGAATAGGTCGAACCGGTGTGTTGGTCACTATGGAAACAGCCATGTGCCT
AACTGAGAGGAACCTGCCCATTTACCCACTGGATATTGTCCGAAAAATGCGAGACCAGCGCGCCATGATG
GTGCAGACATCAAGCCAGTACAAGTTTGTGTGTGAAGCGATTCTTCGTGTGTATGAAGAAGGTTTAGTCC
AAATGTAAGACAGTAAAGGTGGATACGGATCCGAA
