>Addgene plasmid #38966 | PTPN3 | addgene partial sequence | sequence record 51764 | T7_term
TCTTTCGGGCTTTGTTAGCAGCCGGATCTCAGTGGTGGTGGTGGTGGTGCTCGAGTGCGGCCGCAAGCTT
GTCGACGGAGCTCGAATTCGGATCCGTATCCACCTTTACTGTCTTACATTTGGACTAAACCTTCTTCATA
CACACGAAGAATCGCTTCACACACAAACTTGTACTGGCTTGATGTCTGCACCATCATGGCGCGCTGGTCT
CGCATTTTTCGGACAATATCCAGTGGGTAAATGGGCAGGTTCCTCTCAGTTAGGCACATGGCTGTTTCCA
TAGTGACCAACACACCGGTTCGACCTATTCCAGCACTGCAGTGAACTAGGACGGGCTCGCTGTCCACTCT
CAGAGACCTCACATAGTTTACAAATTCCAGAAAGTCGGAGGAGTCATCGGGCACACCGTGGTCAGGCCAT
GCGACGTACTGGAGATGTGTCACTGTGTGTTCTTCCCCGGTCTGGGTGTTTGTGACCAGCATTTCTCGGG
ACACATAGGCGATGGTGCAGTCCTCTGACTGACACTGGATGTGAAAGCCGCCGTGGTTCATGACGTCGGG
GGGATCTGGCCAGTACTGGTGACATTTGGTCCGCCCTCGTTCTGTGAGAGTCGTCAACATGACAATGAGT
GACAACTTCTGATCCCAGACAACCTGCCAAAACTGTGCACAGGTATGCGGCAGGGGCCCCTGAGTGGCGA
TGTACTTGTTCACAAGGTTAGCAGCAGGAATTTCCATGTTCACGTAACTTGCATTAATATAATCTTCATT
TCCCTGCAATAATACCCGGGTGGTGTCATAAGGCAGCACATCTTTATATCGGTTTTTGTCCAAATTTTGA
GGCAGCTTTGCAAACGTGATGGCCAAACCTGGCTTTTTTCTGTAGAGTTGCTCAAACTGGATCAGCACCG
TCCGTTCA
