>Addgene plasmid #38966 | PTPN3 | addgene partial sequence | sequence record 51765 | T7 5'-TAATACGACTCACTATAGGG-3'
ATTTTGTTTACTTTAAGAAGGAGATATACATATGCACCATCATCATCATCATTCTTCTGGTGTAGATCTG
GGTACCGAGAACCTGTACTTCCAATCCATGGACACTTTGGAGGGATCCATGGCACAGCTAAAGAAGGGCC
TCGAAAGCGGGACGGTGCTGATCCAGTTTGAGCAACTCTACAGAAAAAAGCCAGGTTTGGCCATCACGTT
TGCAAAGCTGCCTCAAAATTTGGACAAAAACCGATATAAAGATGTGCTGCCTTATGACACCACCCGGGTA
TTATTGCAGGGAAATGAAGATTATATTAATGCAAGTTACGTGAACATGGAAATTCCTGCTGCTAACCTTG
TGAACAAGTACATCGCCACTCAGGGGCCCCTGCCGCATACCTGTGCACAGTTTTGGCAGGTTGTCTGGGA
TCAGAAGTTGTCACTCATTGTCATGTTGACGACTCTCACAGAACGAGGGCGGACCAAATGTCACCAGTAC
TGGCCAGATCCCCCCGACGTCATGAACCACGGCGGCTTTCACATCCAGTGTCAGTCAGAGGACTGCACCA
TCGCCTATGTGTCCCGAGAAATGCTGGTCACAAACACCCAGACCGGGGAAGAACACACAGTGACACATCT
CCAGTACGTCGCATGGCCTGACCACGGTGTGCCCGATGACTCCTCCGACTTTCTGGAATTTGTAAACTAT
GTGAGGTCTCTGAGAGTGGACAGCGAGCCCGTCCTAGTTCACTGCAGTGCTGGAATAGGTCGAACCGGTG
TGTTGGTCACTATGGAAACAGCCATGTGCCTAACTGAGAGGAACCTGCCCATTTACCCACTGA
